LOCUS       Exported 5790 bp ds-DNA circular SYN 13-MAY-2021
DEFINITION  Mammalian expression plasmid for SARS-CoV-2 nsp4.
ACCESSION   .
VERSION     .
KEYWORDS    pGBW-m4133483
SOURCE      synthetic DNA construct
  ORGANISM  synthetic DNA construct
REFERENCE   1 (bases 1 to 5790)
  TITLE     SARS-CoV-2 protein Mammalian expression constructs, tagged, for
            protein expression and/or purification
REFERENCE   2 (bases 1 to 5790)
  AUTHORS   .
  TITLE     Direct Submission
  JOURNAL   Exported May 13, 2021 from SnapGene Server 1.1.58
            http://www.snapgene.com
FEATURES             Location/Qualifiers
     source          1..5790
                     /organism="synthetic DNA construct"
                     /mol_type="other DNA"
     CDS             1508..1528
                     /codon_start=1
                     /product="tobacco etch virus (TEV) protease recognition and
                     cleavage site"
                     /label=TEV site
                     /translation="ENLYFQS"
     CDS             1529..1606
                     /codon_start=1
                     /product="calmodulin-binding peptide"
                     /label=CBP
                     /note="derived from skeletal muscle myosin light chain
                     kinase; binds calmodulin with nanomolar affinity in the
                     presence of calcium"
                     /translation="KRRWKKNFIAVSAANRFKKISSSGAL"
     polyA_signal    1659..1780
                     /label=SV40 poly(A) signal
                     /note="SV40 polyadenylation signal"
     primer_bind     complement(1670..1689)
                     /label=EBV-rev
                     /note="SV40 polyA terminator, reverse primer"
     primer_bind     1724..1743
                     /label=SV40pA-R
                     /note="SV40 polyA, reverse primer"
     terminator      1895..1941
                     /label=T7 terminator
                     /note="transcription terminator for bacteriophage T7 RNA
                     polymerase"
     terminator      1971..2107
                     /label=rrnG terminator
                     /note="transcription terminator from the E. coli ribosomal
                     RNA rrnG operon (Albrechtsen et al., 1991)"
     misc_feature    2152..2223
                     /label=3' beta-globin insulator
                     /note="insulator downstream of the human beta-globin locus
                     (Farrell et al., 2002)"
     rep_origin      complement(2449..3037)
                     /direction=LEFT
                     /label=ori
                     /note="high-copy-number ColE1/pMB1/pBR322/pUC origin of
                     replication"
     primer_bind     complement(2529..2548)
                     /label=pBR322ori-F
                     /note="pBR322 origin, forward primer"
     CDS             3783..4643
                     /codon_start=1
                     /gene="bla"
                     /product="beta-lactamase"
                     /label=AmpR
                     /note="confers resistance to ampicillin, carbenicillin, and
                     related antibiotics"
                     /translation="MSIQHFRVALIPFFAAFCLPVFAHPETLVKVKDAEDQLGARVGYI
                     ELDLNSGKILESFRPEERFPMMSTFKVLLCGAVLSRIDAGQEQLGRRIHYSQNDLVEYS
                     PVTEKHLTDGMTVRELCSAAITMSDNTAANLLLTTIGGPKELTAFLHNMGDHVTRLDRW
                     EPELNEAIPNDERDTTMPVAMATTLRKLLTGELLTLASRQQLIDWMEADKVAGPLLRSA
                     LPAGWFIADKSGAGERGSRGIIAALGPDGKPSRIVVIYTTGSQATMDERNRQIAEIGAS
                     LIKHW"
     primer_bind     complement(4001..4020)
                     /label=Amp-R
                     /note="Ampicillin resistance gene, reverse primer"
     terminator      4656..4792
                     /label=rrnG terminator
                     /note="transcription terminator from the E. coli ribosomal
                     RNA rrnG operon (Albrechtsen et al., 1991)"
     misc_feature    4944..5015
                     /label=5' beta-globin insulator
                     /note="insulator upstream of the human beta-globin locus
                     (Farrell et al., 2002)"
     terminator      5020..5066
                     /label=T7 terminator
                     /note="transcription terminator for bacteriophage T7 RNA
                     polymerase"
     polyA_signal    5084..5132
                     /note="synthetic polyadenylation signal"
     enhancer        5213..5516
                     /label=CMV enhancer
                     /note="human cytomegalovirus immediate early enhancer"
     promoter        5518..5720
                     /label=CMV promoter
                     /note="human cytomegalovirus (CMV) immediate early
                     promoter"
     primer_bind     5671..5691
                     /label=CMV-F
                     /note="Human CMV immediate early promoter, forward primer"
ORIGIN
        1 caccatgaag attgtaaata actggttgaa acaactaata aaggttactt tagtgttcct
       61 gtttgtcgcc gcaatcttct atcttatcac cccggtgcac gtgatgagta aacatacaga
      121 cttttcttca gaaattatcg ggtacaaggc tatcgatggc ggtgtaacgc gcgacattgc
      181 ctccacagat acctgcttcg cgaacaaaca cgctgacttt gatacttggt tcagccagcg
      241 aggaggctcg tacaccaatg acaaagcctg tccactgatc gcagccgtga taactagaga
      301 ggttggattc gtcgtccctg ggctccccgg gacaattctc cgtacaacca acggcgactt
      361 tctgcatttt ctgccccggg tgttctccgc agtcggtaat atctgttata ctccatctaa
      421 gctcattgag tacacggatt ttgctaccag cgcgtgcgtg ttggccgcag aatgcaccat
      481 atttaaggac gcttctggaa aacctgtgcc ctattgttac gataccaatg tgcttgaggg
      541 ctcagttgcc tatgaaagtc tgaggccaga cactagatac gttttaatgg atggaagcat
      601 catccagttc ccaaacacgt atctggaggg gtccgtgcgg gtcgtgacca cattcgattc
      661 agaatactgc cgccacggta catgcgagag gtctgaggct ggcgtatgtg tgtcaactag
      721 cggtcgatgg gttctaaata acgattatta tcgttctctg cccggcgttt tttgtggagt
      781 ggacgccgtt aaccttttga ccaacatgtt tacacctctc attcagccca ttggtgcact
      841 ggatatctcc gcgagtattg tggctggggg aatagtcgcc attgtcgtaa cctgcttggc
      901 atactatttc atgcgtttca ggcgagcttt tggcgaatac tcacatgtcg tggccttcaa
      961 tactcttctg tttctgatga gcttcacggt actctgtctg accccagtat acagtttcct
     1021 acctggggtg tattctgtga tctacttata cctcacattt tacctgacca atgacgtgtc
     1081 ctttctggcc cacatccaat ggatggttat gttcacgccg ctcgtgcctt tctggattac
     1141 aatcgcttat ataatctgta ttagcacgaa gcatttctat tggttctttt ccaactactt
     1201 aaagcggcgc gtcgtattta atggggtatc gtttagcact tttgaggaag ccgcgctctg
     1261 cactttcttg cttaataagg agatgtattt gaaattaaga tctgacgttc tgcttccttt
     1321 aacacagtac aacagatacc tggcgttgta taacaaatac aaatatttct cgggagccat
     1381 ggatacaact tcctatagag aggctgcttg ttgccacctt gcaaaggcac tcaacgactt
     1441 cagtaacagc ggcagtgatg tgctttatca gccccctcag acttcaataa catccgccgt
     1501 cctccaagaa aacctttact ttcagtcgaa gaggcgatgg aaaaagaatt ttatcgcggt
     1561 gagtgcagcc aacagattca aaaagatatc ctcgtctggt gccctctaag ctagcttgac
     1621 tgactgagat acagcgtacc ttcagctcac agacatgata agatacattg atgagtttgg
     1681 acaaaccaca actagaatgc agtgaaaaaa atgctttatt tgtgaaattt gtgatgctat
     1741 tgctttattt gtaaccatta taagctgcaa taaacaagtt aacaacaaca attgcattca
     1801 ttttatgttt caggttcagg gggaggtgtg ggaggttttt taaagcaagt aaaacctcta
     1861 caaatgtggt attggcccat ctctatcggt atcgtagcat aaccccttgg ggcctctaaa
     1921 cgggtcttga ggggtttttt gtgcccctcg ggccggattg ctatctaccg gcattggcgc
     1981 agaaaaaaat gcctgatgcg acgctgcgcg tcttatactc ccacatatgc cagattcagc
     2041 aacggatacg gcttccccaa cttgcccact tccatacgtg tcctccttac cagaaattta
     2101 tccttaaggt cgtcagctat cctgcaggcg atctctcgat ttcgatcaag acattccttt
     2161 aatggtcttt tctggacacc actaggggtc agaagtagtt catcaaactt tcttccctcc
     2221 ctaatctcat tggttacctt gggctatcga aacttaatta accagtcaag tcagctactt
     2281 ggcgagatcg acttgtctgg gtttcgacta cgctcagaat tgcgtcagtc aagttcgatc
     2341 tggtccttgc tattgcaccc gttctccgat tacgagtttc atttaaatca tgtgagcaaa
     2401 aggccagcaa aaggccagga accgtaaaaa ggccgcgttg ctggcgtttt tccataggct
     2461 ccgcccccct gacgagcatc acaaaaatcg acgctcaagt cagaggtggc gaaacccgac
     2521 aggactataa agataccagg cgtttccccc tggaagctcc ctcgtgcgct ctcctgttcc
     2581 gaccctgccg cttaccggat acctgtccgc ctttctccct tcgggaagcg tggcgctttc
     2641 tcatagctca cgctgtaggt atctcagttc ggtgtaggtc gttcgctcca agctgggctg
     2701 tgtgcacgaa ccccccgttc agcccgaccg ctgcgcctta tccggtaact atcgtcttga
     2761 gtccaacccg gtaagacacg acttatcgcc actggcagca gccactggta acaggattag
     2821 cagagcgagg tatgtaggcg gtgctacaga gttcttgaag tggtggccta actacggcta
     2881 cactagaaga acagtatttg gtatctgcgc tctgctgaag ccagttacct tcggaaaaag
     2941 agttggtagc tcttgatccg gcaaacaaac caccgctggt agcggtggtt tttttgtttg
     3001 caagcagcag attacgcgca gaaaaaaagg atctcaagaa gatcctttga tcttttctac
     3061 ggggtctgac gctcagtgga acgaaaactc acgttaaggg attttggtca tgagattatc
     3121 aaaaaggatc ttcacctaga tccttttaaa ttaaaaatga agttttaaat caatctaaag
     3181 tatatatgag taaacttggt ctgacagtta ccaatgctta atcagtgagg cacctatctc
     3241 agcgatctgt ctatttcgtt catccatagt tgcatttaaa tttccgaact ctccaaggcc
     3301 ctcgtcggaa aatcttcaaa cctttcgtcc gatccatctt gcaggctacc tctcgaacga
     3361 actatcgcaa gtctcttggc cggccttgcg ccttggctat tgcttggcag cgcctatcgc
     3421 caggtattac tccaatcccg aatatccgag atcgggatca cccgagagaa gttcaaccta
     3481 catcctcaat cccgatctat ccgagatccg aggaatatcg aaatcggggc gcgcctggtg
     3541 taccgagaac gatcctctca gtgcgagtct cgacgatcca tatcgttgct tggcagtcag
     3601 ccagtcggaa tccagcttgg gacccaggaa gtccaatcgt cagatattgt actcaagcct
     3661 ggtcacggca gcgtaccgat ctgtttaaac ctagatattg atagtctgat cggtcaacgt
     3721 ataatcgagt cctagctttt gcaaacatct atcaagagac aggatcagca ggaggctttc
     3781 gcatgagtat tcaacatttc cgtgtcgccc ttattccctt ttttgcggca ttttgccttc
     3841 ctgtttttgc tcacccagaa acgctggtga aagtaaaaga tgctgaagat cagttgggtg
     3901 cgcgagtggg ttacatcgaa ctggatctca acagcggtaa gatccttgag agttttcgcc
     3961 ccgaagaacg ctttccaatg atgagcactt ttaaagttct gctatgtggc gcggtattat
     4021 cccgtattga cgccgggcaa gagcaactcg gtcgccgcat acactattct cagaatgact
     4081 tggttgagta ttcaccagtc acagaaaagc atcttacgga tggcatgaca gtaagagaat
     4141 tatgcagtgc tgccataacc atgagtgata acactgcggc caacttactt ctgacaacga
     4201 ttggaggacc gaaggagcta accgcttttt tgcacaacat gggggatcat gtaactcgcc
     4261 ttgatcgttg ggaaccggag ctgaatgaag ccataccaaa cgacgagcgt gacaccacga
     4321 tgcctgtagc aatggcaaca accttgcgta aactattaac tggcgaacta cttactctag
     4381 cttcccggca acagttgata gactggatgg aggcggataa agttgcagga ccacttctgc
     4441 gctcggccct tccggctggc tggtttattg ctgataaatc tggagccggt gagcgtgggt
     4501 ctcgcggtat cattgcagca ctggggccag atggtaagcc ctcccgtatc gtagttatct
     4561 acacgacggg gagtcaggca actatggatg aacgaaatag acagatcgct gagataggtg
     4621 cctcactgat taagcattgg taaccgattc taggtgcatt ggcgcagaaa aaaatgcctg
     4681 atgcgacgct gcgcgtctta tactcccaca tatgccagat tcagcaacgg atacggcttc
     4741 cccaacttgc ccacttccat acgtgtcctc cttaccagaa atttatcctt aagatcccga
     4801 atcgtttaaa ctcgactctg gctctatcga atctccgtcg tttcgagctt acgcgaacag
     4861 ccgtggcgct catttgctcg tcgggcatcg aatctcgtca gctatcgtca gcttaccttt
     4921 ttggcagcga tcgcggctcc cgacatcttg gaccattagc tccacaggta tcttcttccc
     4981 tctagtggtc ataacagcag cttcagctac ctctcaattc aaaaaacccc tcaagacccg
     5041 tttagaggcc ccaaggggtt atgctatcaa tcgttgcgtt acacacacaa aaaaccaaca
     5101 cacatccatc ttcgatggat agcgatttta ttatctaact gctgatcgag tgtagccaga
     5161 tctagtaatc aattacgggg tcattagttc atagcccata tatggagttc cgcgttacat
     5221 aacttacggt aaatggcccg cctggctgac cgcccaacga cccccgccca ttgacgtcaa
     5281 taatgacgta tgttcccata gtaacgccaa tagggacttt ccattgacgt caatgggtgg
     5341 agtatttacg gtaaactgcc cacttggcag tacatcaagt gtatcatatg ccaagtacgc
     5401 cccctattga cgtcaatgac ggtaaatggc ccgcctggca ttatgcccag tacatgacct
     5461 tatgggactt tcctacttgg cagtacatct acgtattagt catcgctatt accatgctga
     5521 tgcggttttg gcagtacatc aatgggcgtg gatagcggtt tgactcacgg ggatttccaa
     5581 gtctccaccc cattgacgtc aatgggagtt tgttttggca ccaaaatcaa cgggactttc
     5641 caaaatgtcg taacaactcc gccccattga cgcaaatggg cggtaggcgt gtacggtggg
     5701 aggtctatat aagcagagct ggtttagtga accgtcagat cagatctttg tcgatcctac
     5761 catccactcg acacacccgc cagcggccgc
//
