[The description below was written by a language model from this plasmid's Addgene catalogue record and the feature table of its GenBank file.]
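Description:
pGBW-m4133483 is a mammalian expression plasmid built on the pTwist_CMV_6 backbone for producing SARS-CoV-2 non-structural protein 4 (nsp4), one of the mature products of the viral ORF1ab polyprotein. The circular construct is 5,790 bp in the sequence record. It is maintained in E. coli through a high-copy ColE1/pUC-type origin and selected with ampicillin via the beta-lactamase (AmpR) gene. No mammalian selection marker or episomal replication element is annotated, so the record is consistent with transient transfection use.

The wild-type nsp4 coding sequence (about 1.5 kb) is not itself annotated in the feature table. It evidently occupies the region between the CMV promoter, which sits near the end of the numbered sequence, and the tag sequences that begin around position 1508. Transcription is driven by the human cytomegalovirus immediate-early enhancer and promoter and terminated by an SV40 polyadenylation signal. The backbone supplies a C-terminal fusion of a TEV protease recognition site followed by a calmodulin-binding peptide (CBP). CBP binds calmodulin with high affinity in the presence of calcium, allowing affinity capture of the protein, and TEV cleavage can then remove the tag.

The expression cassette is flanked by 5' and 3' human beta-globin insulator elements, along with T7 and rrnG transcription terminators and an upstream synthetic poly(A) signal. This arrangement would help shield the cassette from read-through transcription originating in the plasmid backbone. The associated record title places the plasmid in a set of tagged SARS-CoV-2 protein constructs intended for mammalian protein expression and/or purification.
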