Addgene plasmid #152816: pGBW-m4133483
Purpose: Mammalian expression plasmid for SARS-CoV-2 nsp4
Depositing lab: Ginkgo Bioworks & Benjie Chen. Depositing organization: Ginkgo Bioworks.
Backbone
  Vector backbone: pTwist_CMV_6
  Backbone size w/o insert (bp): 4180
  Vector type: Mammalian Expression
Growth in bacteria
  Bacterial resistance: Ampicillin, 100 μg/mL
  Growth temperature: 37°C
  Growth strain: DH5alpha
  Copy number: High Copy
Gene/Insert
  Gene/Insert name: SARS-CoV-2 nsp4
  Species: Severe acute respiratory syndrome coronavirus 2
  Insert size (bp): 1499
  Mutation: wt
  Entrez Gene: ORF1ab (a.k.a. GU280_gp01)
  Promoter: CMV
  Tag / fusion protein: Cleavable TEV;CBP (C terminal on backbone)
  Cloning method: Unknown
Resource information
  A portion of this plasmid was derived from a plasmid made by: GinkgoBioworks
Depositor comments: NCBI reference sequence: YP_009725300.1
How to cite: pGBW-m4133483 was a gift from Ginkgo Bioworks & Benjie Chen (Addgene plasmid # 152816 ; http://n2t.net/addgene:152816 ; RRID:Addgene_152816)
